Addgene plasmid #12208: pCMV6M-PAK1 T423E
Depositing lab: Jonathan Chernoff. Depositing organization: Institute for Cancer Research d/b/a the Research Institute of Fox Chase Cancer Center. Publication: Human p21-activated kinase (Pak1) regulates actin organization in mammalian cells. Sells MA, Knaus UG, Bagrodia S, Ambrose DM, Bokoch GM, Chernoff J. Curr Biol. 1997 Mar 1. 7(3):202-10. 10.1016/S0960-9822(97)70091-5 PubMed 9395435.
Backbone
  Vector backbone: pCMV6
  Backbone size w/o insert (bp): 4900
  Vector type: Mammalian Expression
Growth in bacteria
  Bacterial resistance: Ampicillin, 100 μg/mL
  Growth temperature: 37°C
  Growth strain: DH5alpha
  Copy number: High Copy
Gene/Insert
  Gene/Insert name: Pak1
  Species: H. sapiens (human)
  Insert size (bp): 2000
  Mutation: Activated Pak1: T423E
  Entrez Gene: PAK1 (a.k.a. IDDMSSD, PAKalpha, alpha-PAK, p65-PAK)
  Tag / fusion protein: Myc (N terminal on insert)
  Cloning method: Restriction Enzyme; 5′ cloning site SalI (not destroyed); 3′ cloning site EcoRI (not destroyed)
  Sequencing primers: 5′ TCGTTTAGTGAACCGTCAG; 3′ GGAACTTCCAAGGCCAGGA
Terms and licenses: Academic/Nonprofit Terms; Industry Terms: Not Available to Industry
Depositor comments: There is also an additional mutation in this plasmid - L516I. The L516I mutation, or SNP, has been present from the very beginning (~1995). The crystal structure of Pak1 uses this clone, so it is present there too. The depositor does not think it affects function in any way. Pak1 may contain a G401S mutation. Depositor states that this mutation should not affect plasmid function.
How to cite: pCMV6M-PAK1 T423E was a gift from Jonathan Chernoff (Addgene plasmid # 12208 ; http://n2t.net/addgene:12208 ; RRID:Addgene_12208)
