[The description below was written by a language model from this plasmid's Addgene catalogue record and pLannotate feature annotations shown in this document.]
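Description:
pCMV6M-PAK1 T423E is a mammalian expression plasmid built on the pCMV6 backbone that drives production of an activated form of human p21-activated kinase 1 (PAK1). It is maintained in E. coli through a high-copy ColE1/pUC-type origin and selected with ampicillin via the β-lactamase gene. An f1 phage origin is also present, which in principle permits single-stranded DNA rescue. The sequenced record is about 6.6 kb, broadly consistent with the roughly 4.9 kb backbone plus a roughly 2 kb insert cloned between SalI and EcoRI.

Expression is controlled by the human cytomegalovirus immediate-early enhancer and promoter, and transcripts are terminated by the human growth hormone polyadenylation signal. Directly upstream of the PAK1 coding sequence the annotation detects a short Myc epitope segment, matching the catalogue's N-terminal Myc tag, which allows detection or immunoprecipitation of the exogenous protein. The T423E substitution is described in the record as activating. The depositor also notes an L516I change that has been in this clone since its origin, and a possible G401S change, neither of which is expected to affect function. Downstream of the cassette lie an SV40 enhancer/early promoter with no annotated coding sequence after it, a T7 promoter, and lac promoter/operator, lacI and lacZα fragments, which appear to be backbone remnants. No mammalian selection marker is annotated, so the plasmid seems best suited to transient transfection. Going by the title of the associated publication, it was used to study how PAK1 regulates actin organization in mammalian cells.
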