Features (pLannotate 1.2.2; 17 found; start..end, strand, type, name):
      1..380     +  enhancer       CMV enhancer: human cytomegalovirus immediate early enhancer
    382..581     +  promoter       CMV promoter: human cytomegalovirus (CMV) immediate early promoter
    636..659     -  misc_feature   MCS (fragment): pUC18/19 multiple cloning site
    666..692     +  CDS            3xMyc (fragment): 3 tandem Myc epitope tags
    705..2339    +  CDS            PAK1: PAK1_HUMAN - Experimental evidence at protein level: Swiss-Prot protein existence level 1. Protein kinase involved in intracellular signaling pathways downstream of integrins and receptor-type kinases that plays an important role in cytoskeleton dynamics, in cell adhesion, migration, proliferation, apoptosis, mitosis, and in vesicle-mediated transport processes (PubMed:11896197, PubMed:30290153). Can directly phosphorylate BAD and protects cells against apoptosis. Activated by interaction with CDC42 and RAC1. Functions as GTPase effector that links the Rho-related GTPases CDC42 and RAC1 to the
   2660..3280    +  polyA_signal   hGH poly(A) signal: human growth hormone polyadenylation signal
   3309..3638    +  promoter       SV40 promoter: SV40 enhancer and early promoter
   3677..3695    -  promoter       T7 promoter: promoter for bacteriophage T7 RNA polymerase
   3733..3749    -  protein_bind   lac operator: The lac repressor binds to the lac operator to inhibit transcription in E. coli. This inhibition can be relieved by adding lactose or isopropyl-β-D-thiogalactopyranoside (IPTG). lac repressor encoded by lacI
   3757..3787    -  promoter       lac promoter: promoter for the E. coli lac operon
   3802..3823    -  protein_bind   CAP binding site: CAP binding activates transcription in the presence of cAMP. E. coli catabolite activator protein
   3836..3928    -  CDS            lacI (fragment): lac repressor; lacI; The lac repressor binds to the lac operator to inhibit transcription in E. coli. This inhibition can be relieved by adding lactose or isopropyl-β-D-thiogalactopyranoside (IPTG).
   4111..4699    -  rep_origin     ori: high-copy-number ColE1/pMB1/pBR322/pUC origin of replication
   4870..5730    -  CDS            AmpR: β-lactamase; bla; confers resistance to ampicillin, carbenicillin, and related antibiotics
   5731..5835    -  promoter       AmpR promoter: bla
   5862..6290    +  rep_origin     f1 ori (sequence partly withheld): f1 bacteriophage origin of replication; arrow indicates direction of (+) strand synthesis
   6321..6475    -  CDS            lacZα (fragment): LacZα fragment of β-galactosidase; lacZ fragment
>Addgene plasmid #12208 | pCMV6M-PAK1 T423E | addgene full sequence | sequence record 313793 | Addgene NGS Result
GACATTGATTATTGACTAGTTATTAATAGTAATCAATTACGGGGTCATTAGTTCATAGCCCATATATGGA
GTTCCGCGTTACATAACTTACGGTAAATGGCCCGCCTGGCTGACCGCCCAACGACCCCCGCCCATTGACG
TCAATAATGACGTATGTTCCCATAGTAACGCCAATAGGGACTTTCCATTGACGTCAATGGGTGGAGTATT
TACGGTAAACTGCCCACTTGGCAGTACATCAAGTGTATCATATGCCAAGTCCGCCCCCTATTGACGTCAA
TGACGGTAAATGGCCCGCCTGGCATTATGCCCAGTACATGACCTTACGGGACTTTCCTACTTGGCAGTAC
ATCTACGTATTAGTCATCGCTATTACCATGGTGATGCGGTTTTGGCAGTACACCAATGGGCGTGGATAGC
GGTTTGACTCACGGGGATTTCCAAGTCTCCACCCCATTGACGTCAATGGGAGTTTGTTTTGGCACCAAAA
TCAACGGGACTTTCCAAAATGTCGTAATAACCCCGCCCCGTTGACGCAAATGGGCGGTAGGCGTGTACGG
TGGGAGGTCTATATAAGCAGAGCTCGTTTAGTGAACCGTCAGAATTAATTCAGATCTGCTAGCACGCGTA
TCGATAAGCTTGCATGCCTGCAGGTCGACATGGAACAGAAACTCATCTCTGAAGAGGATCTGTCTAGAGG
ATCCATGTCAAATAACGGCCTAGACATTCAAGACAAACCCCCAGCCCCTCCGATGAGAAATACCAGCACT
ATGATTGGAGCCGGCAGCAAAGATGCTGGAACCCTAAACCATGGTTCTAAACCTCTGCCTCCAAACCCAG
AGGAGAAGAAAAAGAAGGACCGATTTTACCGATCCATTTTACCTGGAGATAAAACAAATAAAAAGAAAGA
GAAAGAGCGGCCAGAGATTTCTCTCCCTTCAGATTTTGAACACACAATTCATGTCGGTTTTGATGCTGTC
ACAGGGGAGTTTACGGGAATGCCAGAGCAGTGGGCCCGCTTGCTTCAGACATCAAATATCACTAAGTCGG
AGCAGAAGAAAAACCCGCAGGCTGTTCTGGATGTGTTGGAGTTTTACAACTCGAAGAAGACATCCAACAG
CCAGAAATACATGAGCTTTACAGATAAGTCAGCTGAGGATTACAATTCTTCTAATGCCTTGAATGTGAAG
GCTGTGTCTGAGACTCCTGCAGTGCCACCAGTTTCAGAAGATGAGGATGATGATGATGATGATGCTACCC
CACCACCAGTGATTGCTCCACGCCCAGAGCACACAAAATCTGTATACACACGGTCTGTGATTGAACCACT
TCCTGTCACTCCAACTCGGGACGTGGCTACATCTCCCATTTCACCTACTGAAAATAACACCACTCCACCA
GATGCTTTGACCCGGAATACTGAGAAGCAGAAGAAGAAGCCTAAAATGTCTGATGAGGAGATCTTGGAGA
AATTACGAAGCATAGTGAGTGTGGGCGATCCTAAGAAGAAATATACACGGTTTGAGAAGATTGGACAAGG
TGCTTCAGGCACCGTGTACACAGCAATGGATGTGGCCACAGGACAGGAGGTGGCCATTAAGCAGATGAAT
CTTCAGCAGCAGCCCAAGAAAGAGCTGATTATTAATGAGATCCTGGTCATGAGGGAAAACAAGAACCCAA
ACATTGTGAATTACTTGGACAGTTACCTCGTGGGAGATGAGCTGTGGGTTGTTATGGAATACTTGGCTGG
AGGCTCCTTGACAGATGTGGTGACAGAAACTTGCATGGATGAAGGCCAAATTGCAGCTGTGTGCCGTGAG
TGTCTGCAGGCTCTGGAGTTCTTGCATTCGAACCAGGTCATTCACAGAGACATCAAGAGTGACAATATTC
TGTTGGGAATGGATAGCTCTGTCAAGCTAACTGACTTTGGATTCTGTGCACAGATAACCCCAGAGCAGAG
CAAACGGAGCGAAATGGTAGGAACCCCATACTGGATGGCACCAGAGGTTGTGACACGAAAGGCCTATGGG
CCCAAGGTTGACATCTGGTCCCTGGGCATCATGGCCATCGAAATGATTGAAGGGGAGCCTCCATACCTCA
ATGAAAACCCTCTGAGAGCCTTGTACCTCATTGCCACCAATGGGACCCCAGAACTTCAGAACCCAGAGAA
GCTGTCAGCTATCTTCCGGGACTTTCTGAACCGCTGTCTCGAGATGGATGTGGAGAAGAGAGGTTCAGCT
AAAGAGCTGATACAGCATCAATTCCTGAAGATTGCCAAGCCCCTCTCCAGCCTCACTCCACTGATTGCTG
CAGCTAAGGAGGCAACAAAGAACAATCACTAAAACCACACTCACCCCAGCCTCATTGTGCCAAGCCTTCT
GTGAGATAAATGCACATTTCAGAAATTCCAACTCCTGATGCCCTCTTCTCCTTGCCTTGCTTCTCCCATT
TCCTGATCTAGCACTCCTCAAGACTTTGATCCTTGGAAACCGTGTGTCCAGCATTGAAGAGAACTGCAAC
TGAATGACTAATCAGATGATGGCCATTTCTAAATAAGGAATTTCCTCCCAATTCATGGATATGAGGGTGG
TTTATGATTAAGGGTTTATATAAATAAATGTTTCTAGTCTTCCGGGCCTTCGTGGCCTCGAGGAATTCCG
TGGCATCCCTGTGACCCCTCCCCAGTGCCTCTCCTGGCCCTGGAAGTTGCCACTCCAGTGCCCACCAGCC
TTGTCCTAATAAAATTAAGTTGCATCATTTTGTCTGACTAGGTGTCCTTCTATAATATTATGGGGTGGAG
GGGGGTGGTATGGAGCAAGGGGCAAGTTGGGAAGACAACCTGTAGGGCCTGCGGGGTCTATTGGGAACCA
AGCTGGAGTGCAGTGGCACAATCTTGGCTCACTGCAATCTCCGCCTCCTGGGTTCAAGCGATTCTCCTGC
CTCAGCCTCCCGAGTTGTTGGGATTCCAGGCATGCATGACCAGGCTCAGCTAATTTTTGTTTTTTTGGTA
GAGACGGGGTTTCACCATATTGGCCAGGCTGGTCTCCAACTCCTAATCTCAGGTGATCTACCCACCTTGG
CCTCCCAAATTGCTGGGATTACAGGCGTGAACCACTGCTCCCTTCCCTGTCCTTCTGATTTTAAAATAAC
TATACCAGCAGGAGGACGTCCAGACACAGCATAGGCTACCTGGCCATGCCCAACCGGTGGGACATTTGAG
TTGCTTGCTTGGCACTGTCCTCTCATGCGTTGGGTCCACTCAGTAGATGCCTGTTGAATTGGGTACGCGG
CCAGCTTGGCTGTGGAATGTGTGTCAGTTAGGGTGTGGAAAGTCCCCAGGCTCCCCAGCAGGCAGAAGTA
TGCAAAGCATGCATCTCAATTAGTCAGCAACCAGGTGTGGAAAGTCCCCAGGCTCCCCAGCAGGCAGAAG
TATGCAAAGCATGCATCTCAATTAGTCAGCAACCATAGTCCCGCCCCTAACTCCGCCCATCCCGCCCCTA
ACTCCGCCCAGTTCCGCCCATTCTCCGCCCCATGGCTGACTAATTTTTTTTATTTATGCAGAGGCCGAGG
CCGCCTCGGCCTCTGAGCTATTCCAGAAGTAGTGAGGAGGCTTTTTTGGAGGCCTAGGCTTTTGCAAAAA
GCTCCTCGAGGAACTGAAAAACCAGAAAGTTAATTCCCTATAGTGAGTCGTATTAAATTCGTAATCATGT
CATAGCTGTTTCCTGTGTGAAATTGTTATCCGCTCACAATTCCACACAACATACGAGCCGGAAGCATAAA
GTGTAAAGCCTGGGGTGCCTAATGAGTGAGCTAACTCACATTAATTGCGTTGCGCTCACTGCCCGCTTTC
CAGTCGGGAAACCTGTCGTGCCAGCTGCATTAATGAATCGGCCAACGCGCGGGGAGAGGCGGTTTGCGTA
TTGGGCGCTCTTCCGCTTCCTCGCTCACTGACTCGCTGCGCTCGGTCGTTCGGCTGCGGCGAGCGGTATC
AGCTCACTCAAAGGCGGTAATACGGTTATCCACAGAATCAGGGGATAACGCAGGAAAGAACATGTGAGCA
AAAGGCCAGCAAAAGGCCAGGAACCGTAAAAAGGCCGCGTTGCTGGCGTTTTTCCATAGGCTCCGCCCCC
CTGACGAGCATCACAAAAATCGACGCTCAAGTCAGAGGTGGCGAAACCCGACAGGACTATAAAGATACCA
GGCGTTTCCCCCTGGAAGCTCCCTCGTGCGCTCTCCTGTTCCGACCCTGCCGCTTACCGGATACCTGTCC
GCCTTTCTCCCTTCGGGAAGCGTGGCGCTTTCTCATAGCTCACGCTGTAGGTATCTCAGTTCGGTGTAGG
TCGTTCGCTCCAAGCTGGGCTGTGTGCACGAACCCCCCGTTCAGCCCGACCGCTGCGCCTTATCCGGTAA
CTATCGTCTTGAGTCCAACCCGGTAAGACACGACTTATCGCCACTGGCAGCAGCCACTGGTAACAGGATT
AGCAGAGCGAGGTATGTAGGCGGTGCTACAGAGTTCTTGAAGTGGTGGCCTAACTACGGCTACACTAGAA
GAACAGTATTTGGTATCTGCGCTCTGCTGAAGCCAGTTACCTTCGGAAAAAGAGTTGGTAGCTCTTGATC
CGGCAAACAAACCACCGCTGGTAGCGGTGGTTTTTTTGTTTGCAAGCAGCAGATTACGCGCAGAAAAAAA
GGATCTCAAGAAGATCCTTTGATCTTTTCTACGGGGTCTGACGCTCAGTGGAACGAAAACTCACGTTAAG
GGATTTTGGTCATGAGATTATCAAAAAGGATCTTCACCTAGATCCTTTTAAATTAAAAATGAAGTTTTAA
ATCAATCTAAAGTATATATGAGTAAACTTGGTCTGACAGTTACCAATGCTTAATCAGTGAGGCACCTATC
TCAGCGATCTGTCTATTTCGTTCATCCATAGTTGCCTGACTCCCCGTCGTGTAGATAACTACGATACGGG
AGGGCTTACCATCTGGCCCCAGTGCTGCAATGATACCGCGAGACCCACGCTCACCGGCTCCAGATTTATC
AGCAATAAACCAGCCAGCCGGAAGGGCCGAGCGCAGAAGTGGTCCTGCAACTTTATCCGCCTCCATCCAG
TCTATTAATTGTTGCCGGGAAGCTAGAGTAAGTAGTTCGCCAGTTAATAGTTTGCGCAACGTTGTTGCCA
TTGCTACAGGCATCGTGGTGTCACGCTCGTCGTTTGGTATGGCTTCATTCAGCTCCGGTTCCCAACGATC
AAGGCGAGTTACATGATCCCCCATGTTGTGCAAAAAAGCGGTTAGCTCCTTCGGTCCTCCGATCGTTGTC
AGAAGTAAGTTGGCCGCAGTGTTATCACTCATGGTTATGGCAGCACTGCATAATTCTCTTACTGTCATGC
CATCCGTAAGATGCTTTTCTGTGACTGGTGAGTACTCAACCAAGTCATTCTGAGAATAGTGTATGCGGCG
ACCGAGTTGCTCTTGCCCGGCGTCAATACGGGATAATACCGCGCCACATAGCAGAACTTTAAAAGTGCTC
ATCATTGGAAAACGTTCTTCGGGGCGAAAACTCTCAAGGATCTTACCGCTGTTGAGATCCAGTTCGATGT
AACCCACTCGTGCACCCAACTGATCTTCAGCATCTTTTACTTTCACCAGCGTTTCTGGGTGAGCAAAAAC
AGGAAGGCAAAATGCCGCAAAAAAGGGAATAAGGGCGACACGGAAATGTTGAATACTCATACTCTTCCTT
TTTCAATATTATTGAAGCATTTATCAGGGTTATTGTCTCATGAGCGGATACATATTTGAATGTATTTAGA
AAAATAAACAAATAGGGGTTCCGCGCACATTTCCCCGAAAAGTGCCACCTG
[124 nt withheld, positions 5862-5985]
C
[91 nt withheld, positions 5987-6077]
A
[49 nt withheld, positions 6079-6127]
CCTTTGACGTTGGAGTCCACGTTCTTT
[37 nt withheld, positions 6155-6191]
ACCCTATCTCGGTCTATTCTTTTGATTTATAAGGGATTTTGCCGATTTCGGCCTATTGGTTAAAAAATGA
GCTGATTTAACAAAAATTTAACGCGAATTTTAACAAAATATTAACGCTTACAATTTCCATTCGCCATTCA
GGCTGCGCAACTGTTGGGAAGGGCGATCGGTGCGGGCCTCTTCGCTATTACGCCAGCTGGCGAAAGGGGG
ATGTGCTGCAAGGCGATTAAGTTGGGTAACGCCAGGGTTTTCCCAGTCACGACGTTGTAAAACGACGGCC
AGTGCCAAGCTGATCTATACATTGAATCAATATTGGCAATTAGCCATATTAGTCATTGGTTATATAGCAT
AAATCAATATTGGCTATTGGCCATTGCATACGTTGTATCTATATCATAATATGTACATTTATATTGGCTC
ATGTCCAATATGACCGCCATGTT
